Addgene plasmid #230818: Syn-FLEX-MCS-WPRE-SV40 - GCH8
Purpose: (Empty Backbone) AAV cloning vector for CRE-dependent expression under the Syn promoter.
Depositing lab: Kimberly Ritola. Depositing organization: University of North Carolina at Chapel Hill.
Backbone
  Vector backbone: CAG-FLEX-MCS-WPRE-SV40 - GCH2
  Backbone manufacturer: Ritola Lab
  Vector type: AAV, Cre/Lox ; Cloning Vector
Growth in bacteria
  Bacterial resistance: Ampicillin, 100 μg/mL
  Growth temperature: 37°C
  Growth strain: NEB Stable
  Copy number: High Copy
Gene/Insert
  Gene/Insert name: None
Terms and licenses: Academic/Nonprofit Terms; Industry Terms: Not Available to Industry
Depositor comments: 5' cloning site: BglII (not destroyed), 3' cloning site: AgeI (not destroyed)
How to cite: Syn-FLEX-MCS-WPRE-SV40 - GCH8 was a gift from Kimberly Ritola (Addgene plasmid # 230818 ; http://n2t.net/addgene:230818 ; RRID:Addgene_230818)
