[The description below was written by a language model from this plasmid's Addgene catalogue record and pLannotate feature annotations shown in this document.]
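Description:
Syn-FLEX-MCS-WPRE-SV40 - GCH8 is an empty AAV transfer (cis) plasmid designed as a cloning backbone for Cre-dependent, neuron-restricted transgene expression. It derives from a sister vector, CAG-FLEX-MCS-WPRE-SV40 - GCH2, with the human synapsin I (hSyn) promoter in place of CAG. The roughly 5.1 kb plasmid is maintained in E. coli through a high-copy ColE1/pUC-type origin and selected with ampicillin via the β-lactamase gene. An M13 phage origin and remnants of lac, lacZα, bom and rop sequences are backbone leftovers with no role in the payload. Propagation in a recombination-deficient strain is recorded, consistent with the need to keep the repeat-rich ITRs intact.

Between two AAV2 inverted terminal repeats, which direct replication and packaging of the intervening DNA into AAV particles, the expression cassette lies on the minus strand of the sequenced record. It reads hSyn promoter, a FLEX (double-floxed inverted) switch, WPRE, and SV40 polyadenylation signal. The FLEX unit consists of paired loxP and lox2272 sites in opposing orientations, separated by short spacers annotated as β-globin intron fragments, flanking a pBluescript-type multiple cloning site. No insert is present; BglII and AgeI are noted as the retained 5' and 3' cloning sites. A coding sequence is placed in the MCS in antisense orientation relative to the promoter, so it stays silent until Cre inverts it and then excises one site of each incompatible lox pair, locking it in the sense orientation. WPRE and the poly(A) signal then enhance transcript stability and processing. The vector is intended for building AAVs that express a gene of interest only in Cre-expressing neurons.
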