Features (pLannotate 1.2.2; 25 found; start..end, strand, type, name):
      1..589     +  rep_origin     ori: high-copy-number ColE1/pMB1/pBR322/pUC origin of replication
    772..864     +  CDS            lacI (fragment): lac repressor; lacI; The lac repressor binds to the lac operator to inhibit transcription in E. coli. This inhibition can be relieved by adding lactose or isopropyl-β-D-thiogalactopyranoside (IPTG).
    877..898     +  protein_bind   CAP binding site: CAP binding activates transcription in the presence of cAMP. E. coli catabolite activator protein
    913..943     +  promoter       lac promoter: promoter for the E. coli lac operon
    951..967     +  protein_bind   lac operator: The lac repressor binds to the lac operator to inhibit transcription in E. coli. This inhibition can be relieved by adding lactose or isopropyl-β-D-thiogalactopyranoside (IPTG). lac repressor encoded by lacI
   1007..1147    -  repeat_region  AAV2 ITR: inverted terminal repeat of adeno-associated virus serotype 2 inverted
   1162..1230    +  CDS            large T antigen (fragment): large T antigen from SV40 (simian virus 40)
   1253..1374    +  polyA_signal   SV40 poly(A) signal: SV40 polyadenylation signal
   1390..1978    -  misc_feature   WPRE: woodchuck hepatitis virus posttranscriptional regulatory element
   1985..2018    +  protein_bind   loxP: Cre-mediated recombination occurs in the 8-bp core sequence (GCATACAT). Cre recombinase
   2019..2068    +  intron         β-globin intron (fragment): internally truncated intron from human β-globin
   2069..2102    +  protein_bind   lox2272: Cre-mediated recombination occurs in the 8-bp core sequence (GGATACTT). lox2272 sites are compatible with each other, but incompatible with loxP or loxN sites (Lee and Saito, 1988). Cre recombinase
   2103..2210    -  misc_feature   MCS: pBluescript multiple cloning site
   2211..2244    -  protein_bind   loxP: Cre-mediated recombination occurs in the 8-bp core sequence (GCATACAT). Cre recombinase
   2245..2294    +  intron         β-globin intron (fragment): internally truncated intron from human β-globin
   2295..2328    -  protein_bind   lox2272: Cre-mediated recombination occurs in the 8-bp core sequence (GGATACTT). lox2272 sites are compatible with each other, but incompatible with loxP or loxN sites (Lee and Saito, 1988). Cre recombinase
   2335..2782    -  promoter       hSyn promoter: human synapsin I promoter; confers neuron-specific expression (Kügler et al., 2003)
   2810..2950    +  repeat_region  AAV2 ITR: inverted terminal repeat of adeno-associated virus serotype 2 inverted
   2959..3113    +  CDS            lacZα (fragment): LacZα fragment of β-galactosidase; lacZ fragment
   3119..3170    -  misc_feature   bom (fragment): basis of mobility region from pBR322
   3189..3569    +  rep_origin     M13 ori (sequence partly withheld): M13 bacteriophage origin of replication; arrow indicates direction of (+) strand synthesis
   3645..3694    -  misc_feature   bom (fragment): basis of mobility region from pBR322
   3796..3831    -  CDS            rop (fragment): Rop protein, which maintains plasmids at low copy number; rop
   3926..4030    +  promoter       AmpR promoter: bla
   4031..4891    +  CDS            AmpR: β-lactamase; bla; confers resistance to ampicillin, carbenicillin, and related antibiotics
>Addgene plasmid #230818 | Syn-FLEX-MCS-WPRE-SV40 - GCH8 | addgene full sequence | sequence record 457133 | Addgene NGS Result
TTGAGATCCTTTTTTTCTGCGCGTAATCTGCTGCTTGCAAACAAAAAAACCACCGCTACCAGCGGTGGTT
TGTTTGCCGGATCAAGAGCTACCAACTCTTTTTCCGAAGGTAACTGGCTTCAGCAGAGCGCAGATACCAA
ATACTGTTCTTCTAGTGTAGCCGTAGTTAGGCCACCACTTCAAGAACTCTGTAGCACCGCCTACATACCT
CGCTCTGCTAATCCTGTTACCAGTGGCTGCTGCCAGTGGCGATAAGTCGTGTCTTACCGGGTTGGACTCA
AGACGATAGTTACCGGATAAGGCGCAGCGGTCGGGCTGAACGGGGGGTTCGTGCACACAGCCCAGCTTGG
AGCGAACGACCTACACCGAACTGAGATACCTACAGCGTGAGCTATGAGAAAGCGCCACGCTTCCCGAAGG
GAGAAAGGCGGACAGGTATCCGGTAAGCGGCAGGGTCGGAACAGGAGAGCGCACGAGGGAGCTTCCAGGG
GGAAACGCCTGGTATCTTTATAGTCCTGTCGGGTTTCGCCACCTCTGACTTGAGCGTCGATTTTTGTGAT
GCTCGTCAGGGGGGCGGAGCCTATGGAAAAACGCCAGCAACGCGGCCTTTTTACGGTTCCTGGCCTTTTG
CTGGCCTTTTGCTCACATGTTCTTTCCTGCGTTATCCCCTGATTCTGTGGATAACCGTATTACCGCCTTT
GAGTGAGCTGATACCGCTCGCCGCAGCCGAACGACCGAGCGCAGCGAGTCAGTGAGCGAGGAAGCGGAAG
AGCGCCCAATACGCAAACCGCCTCTCCCCGCGCGTTGGCCGATTCATTAATGCAGCTGGCACGACAGGTT
TCCCGACTGGAAAGCGGGCAGTGAGCGCAACGCAATTAATGTGAGTTAGCTCACTCATTAGGCACCCCAG
GCTTTACACTTTATGCTTCCGGCTCGTATGTTGTGTGGAATTGTGAGCGGATAACAATTTCACACAGGAA
ACAGCTATGACCATGATTACGAATTGCCTGCAGGCAGCTGCGCGCTCGCTCGCTCACTGAGGCCGCCCGG
GCAAAGCCCGGGCGTCGGGCGACCTTTGGTCGCCCGGCCTCAGTGAGCGAGCGAGCGCGCAGAGAGGGAG
TGGCCAACTCCATCACTAGGGGTTCCTATCGATGGCGCGCCTACCACATTTGTAGAGGTTTTACTTGCTT
TAAAAAACCTCCCACATCTCCCCCTGAACCTGAAACATAAAATGAATGCAATTGTTGTTGTTAACTTGTT
TATTGCAGCTTATAATGGTTACAAATAAAGCAATAGCATCACAAATTTCACAAATAAAGCATTTTTTTCA
CTGCATTCTAGTTGTGGTTTGTCCAAACTCATCAATGTATCTTATCATGTCTGTGTACAGCGGGGAGGCG
GCCCAAAGGGAGATCCGACTCGTCTGAGGGCGAAGGCGAAGACGCGGAAGAGGCCGCAGAGCCGGCAGCA
GGCCGCGGGAAGGAAGGTCCGCTGGATTGAGGGCCGAAGGGACGTAGCAGAAGGACGTCCCGCGCAGAAT
CCAGGTGGCAACACAGGCGAGCAGCCAAGGAAAGGACGATGATTTCCCCGACAACACCACGGAATTGTCA
GTGCCCAACAGCCGAGCCCCTGTCCAGCAGCGGGCAAGGCAGGCGGCGATGAGTTCCGCCGTGGCAATAG
GGAGGGGGAAAGCGAAAGTCCCGGAAAGGAGCTGACAGGTGGTGGCAATGCCCCAACCAGTGGGGGTTGC
GTCAGCAAACACAGTGCACACCACGCCACGTTGCCTGACAACGGGCCACAACTCCTCATAAAGAGACAGC
AACCAGGATTTATACAAGGAGGAGAAAATGAAAGCCATACGGGAAGCAATAGCATGATACAAAGGCATTA
AAGCAGCGTATCCACATAGCGTAAAAGGAGCAACATAGTTAAGAATACCAGTCAATCTTTCACAAATTTT
GTAATCCAGAGGTTGATTGCTAGCATAACTTCGTATAGCATACATTATACGAAGTTATTCTTTGCACCAT
TCTAAAGAATAACAGTGATAATTTCTGGGTTAAGGCAAATAACTTCGTATAGGATACTTTATACGAAGTT
ATGGTACCGGGCCCCCCCTCGAGGTCGACGGTATCGATAAGCTTGATATCGAATTCCTGCAGCCCGGGGG
ATCCACTAGTTCTAGAGCGGCCGCCACCGCGGTGGAGCTCATAACTTCGTATAATGTATGCTATACGAAG
TTATTAAGAGGTTTCATATTGCTAATAGCAGCTACAATCCAGCTACCATTCTGCATAACTTCGTATAAAG
TATCCTATACGAAGTTATACCGGTCTGCGCTCTCAGGCACGACACGACTCCTCCGCTGCCCACCGCAGAC
TGAGGCAGCGCTGAGTCGCCGGCGCCGCAGCGCAGATGGTCGCGCCCGTGCCCCCCTATCTCGCGCCTCG
CGTGGTGCGGTCCGGCTGGGCCGGCGGCGGCGCGGACGCGACCAAGGTGGCCGGGAAGGGGAGTTTGCGG
GGGACCGGCGAGTGACGTCAGCGCGCCTTCAGTGCTGAGGCGGCGGTGGCGCGCGCCGCCAGGCGGGGGC
GAAGGCACTGTCCGCGGTGCTGAAGCTGGCAGTGCGCACGCGCCTCGCCGCATCCTGTTTCCCCTCCCCC
TCTCTGATAGGGGATGCGCAATTTGGGGAATGGGGGTTGGGTGCTTGTCCAGTGGGTCGGGGTCGGTCGT
CAGGTAGGCACCCCCACCCCGCCTCATCCTGGTCCTAAAACCCACTTGCACTCATACGCAGGGCCCTCTG
CAGAGATCTAGGAACCCCTAGTGATGGAGTTGGCCACTCCCTCTCTGCGCGCTCGCTCGCTCACTGAGGC
CGGGCGACCAAAGGTCGCCCGACGCCCGGGCTTTGCCCGGGCGGCCTCAGTGAGCGAGCGAGCGCGCAGC
TGCCTGCAGGCAGCTTGGCACTGGCCGTCGTTTTACAACGTCGTGACTGGGAAAACCCTGGCGTTACCCA
ACTTAATCGCCTTGCAGCACATCCCCCTTTCGCCAGCTGGCGTAATAGCGAAGAGGCCCGCACCGATCGC
CCTTCCCAACAGTTGCGCAGCCTGAATGGCGAATGGCGCCTGATGCGGTATTTTCTCCTTACGCATCTGT
GCGGTATTTCACACCGCATA
[142 nt withheld, positions 3171-3312]
C
[141 nt withheld, positions 3314-3454]
CCTTTGACGTTGGAGTCCACGTTCTTT
[37 nt withheld, positions 3482-3518]
ACCCTATCTCGGGCTATTCTTTTGATTTATAAGGGATTTTGCCGATTTCGGCCTATTGGTTAAAAAATGA
GCTGATTTAACAAAAATTTAACGCGAATTTTAACAAAATATTAACGTTTACAATTTTATGGTGCACTCTC
AGTACAATCTGCTCTGATGCCGCATAGTTAAGCCAGCCCCGACACCCGCCAACACCCGCTGACGCGCCCT
GACGGGCTTGTCTGCTCCCGGCATCCGCTTACAGACAAGCTGTGACCGTCTCCGGGAGCTGCATGTGTCA
GAGGTTTTCACCGTCATCACCGAAACGCGCGAGACGAAAGGGCCTCGTGATACGCCTATTTTTATAGGTT
AATGTCATGATAATAATGGTTTCTTAGACGTCAGGTGGCACTTTTCGGGGAAATGTGCGCGGAACCCCTA
TTTGTTTATTTTTCTAAATACATTCAAATATGTATCCGCTCATGAGACAATAACCCTGATAAATGCTTCA
ATAATATTGAAAAAGGAAGAGTATGAGTATTCAACATTTCCGTGTCGCCCTTATTCCCTTTTTTGCGGCA
TTTTGCCTTCCTGTTTTTGCTCACCCAGAAACGCTGGTGAAAGTAAAAGATGCTGAAGATCAGTTGGGTG
CACGAGTGGGTTACATCGAACTGGATCTCAACAGCGGTAAGATCCTTGAGAGTTTTCGCCCCGAAGAACG
TTTTCCAATGATGAGCACTTTTAAAGTTCTGCTATGTGGCGCGGTATTATCCCGTATTGACGCCGGGCAA
GAGCAACTCGGTCGCCGCATACACTATTCTCAGAATGACTTGGTTGAGTACTCACCAGTCACAGAAAAGC
ATCTTACGGATGGCATGACAGTAAGAGAATTATGCAGTGCTGCCATAACCATGAGTGATAACACTGCGGC
CAACTTACTTCTGACAACGATCGGAGGACCGAAGGAGCTAACCGCTTTTTTGCACAACATGGGGGATCAT
GTAACTCGCCTTGATCGTTGGGAACCGGAGCTGAATGAAGCCATACCAAACGACGAGCGTGACACCACGA
TGCCTGTAGCAATGGCAACAACGTTGCGCAAACTATTAACTGGCGAACTACTTACTCTAGCTTCCCGGCA
ACAATTAATAGACTGGATGGAGGCGGATAAAGTTGCAGGACCACTTCTGCGCTCGGCCCTTCCGGCTGGC
TGGTTTATTGCTGATAAATCTGGAGCCGGTGAGCGTGGGTCTCGCGGTATCATTGCAGCACTGGGGCCAG
ATGGTAAGCCCTCCCGTATCGTAGTTATCTACACGACGGGGAGTCAGGCAACTATGGATGAACGAAATAG
ACAGATCGCTGAGATAGGTGCCTCACTGATTAAGCATTGGTAACTGTCAGACCAAGTTTACTCATATATA
CTTTAGATTGATTTAAAACTTCATTTTTAATTTAAAAGGATCTAGGTGAAGATCCTTTTTGATAATCTCA
TGACCAAAATCCCTTAACGTGAGTTTTCGTTCCACTGAGCGTCAGACCCCGTAGAAAAGATCAAAGGATC
TTC
